>Addgene plasmid #59181 | B1979 | depositor full sequence | sequence record 91667 | B1979 sequence 4503 bps
CTAAATTGTAAGCGTTAATATTTTGTTAAAATTCGCGTTAAATTTTTGTTAAATCAGCTCATTTTTTAAC
CAATAGGCCGAAATCGGCAAAATCCCTTATAAATCAAAAGAATAGACCGAGATAGGGT
[37 nt withheld, positions 129-165]
AAAGAACGTGGACTCCAACGTCAAAGG
[49 nt withheld, positions 193-241]
T
[91 nt withheld, positions 243-333]
G
[124 nt withheld, positions 335-458]
CCCATTCGCCATTCAGGCTGCGCAACTGTTGGGAAGGGCGATCGGTGCGGGCCTCTTCGCTATTACGCCA
GCTGGCGAAAGGGGGATGTGCTGCAAGGCGATTAAGTTGGGTAACGCCAGGGTTTTCCCAGTCACGACGT
TGTAAAACGACGGCCAGTGAGCGCGCGTAATACGACTCACTATAGGGCGAATTGGAGCTCCACCGCGGTG
GCGGCCGCTCTAGAGGAAACTGCTCGAGGGGAGAAAATGCGGAGAGAAGAACCCAGCATCTTAATAAAAT
TATATAATTTTGAATAAAATCAAATTAAAAATAAGATTAATTGAAACACAACAATAGAATGCAGAAAATT
ACTCATAAGAAATAATTTATTTTGAAAGAAGTTGTGTCGATTTACGATAAAAACTACACGCAAACGAGGC
TCCGCGTTTACACCGTTTGGCAATGGAGCGCGCTTGCTATTAGATTTTAGGCCAGCTCAACGAAAGTTTA
ATTTATTTTTCTTCTTTTTTTCCATTTTTTTGAGTAAAATATCGAATTTTTTGTATTAATTCTGTAAATT
TTATAATTTGCAACTATTTTGGCGTATTCTGCTTGTTTTTATCAGCGAATTTTTATGCATTTCAGTCAAA
AGTTTGAGCAGGAAAAATGACATTTAGGACTTTGTAAAATTGTATTCTTAAATTTGCTTGAAAACCTACG
TGTACAATTGATTTTATTGAATTTTTCTTACGTTTCCCGTTGTATCTTATTGTATTTAACTTTCATCATA
AAATAATTTATTTCCAGGTAAAATGGGATCCGCTAAACCACTTTCACAAGAGGAGTCAACACTCATCGAG
CGTGCTACCGCAACTATCAACAGTATCCCAATTTCGGAAGATTATTCGGTTGCTAGTGCTGCACTCTCAT
CTGATGGACGTATTTTCACAGGAGTCAACGTTTACCATTTTACTGGAGGACCATGTGCCGAACTCGTTGT
GCTGGGAACCGCCGCTGCAGCCGCTGCAGGTAAGAGATTTTTTAAAAATTTATTTTTTACACTGTTTTTT
CTCAGGAAACTTGACTTGCATTGTGGCAATCGGAAATGAGAACAGAGGAATCCTTTCCCCATGTGGAAGA
TGCCGACAAGTGCTTTTGGATTTGCACCCAGGAATTAAAGCAATCGTCAAGGATTCTGATGGACAACCAA
CTGCTGTGGGAATCAGAGAACTGCTGCCATCGGGATACGTGTGGGAGGGAGGATCCTAAATGACGTTTGT
TACGTTGTTGTTATGAATATAAAGTGTTACAGCTTATCAACACGTTAAAATTTTTTATTCAAAAAAAAAG
TGAAAAATCAAGACAATTAGGAGTTGTTCTTTGTGAAGCACTCAATCCATCTTTTCTGGAAAAAATAAAT
ATGTAAAATTTAGATTAGAAATCCTACCTTGTCGTCGTCAGATGCATGTTCATCTAAATATAAATCAATA
TCTGCCTTCAAAGAATCGATTTCGGTTTTTTTGGCACGCTTGTTCGAGTTAGCAATTTTAATCATTGCCT
GAAAAATTTTTCAATATCTAAGAAGTCGTTTTAAAAATACCGAATGTTCGTCGATTACACTTTGAACGCC
ATCAATGGTTTCTTTTGAAATTCCACATTTTGTCAACATTTGAATCGGGAATCCACCACCTCCAGAGCAA
ATTGATACGAGAAGAAAGGACAGAATCAAAAATTTCATGTTGAAATAGCACTCAAATCGGCTCAACGTTG
AATGGGCATGCATTCGACGAAAGGTCGATCACGACATTTTAGGTTCAGTTGAAACCGGTTATAGGGCGTC
GACCTCGAGGGGGGGCCCGGTACCCAGCTTTTGTTCCCTTTAGTGAGGGTTAATTGCGCGCTTGGCGTAA
TCATGGTCATAGCTGTTTCCTGTGTGAAATTGTTATCCGCTCACAATTCCACACAACATACGAGCCGGAA
GCATAAAGTGTAAAGCCTGGGGTGCCTAATGAGTGAGCTAACTCACATTAATTGCGTTGCGCTCACTGCC
CGCTTTCCAGTCGGGAAACCTGTCGTGCCAGCTGCATTAATGAATCGGCCAACGCGCGGGGAGAGGCGGT
TTGCGTATTGGGCGCTCTTCCGCTTCCTCGCTCACTGACTCGCTGCGCTCGGTCGTTCGGCTGCGGCGAG
CGGTATCAGCTCACTCAAAGGCGGTAATACGGTTATCCACAGAATCAGGGGATAACGCAGGAAAGAACAT
GTGAGCAAAAGGCCAGCAAAAGGCCAGGAACCGTAAAAAGGCCGCGTTGCTGGCGTTTTTCCATAGGCTC
CGCCCCCCTGACGAGCATCACAAAAATCGACGCTCAAGTCAGAGGTGGCGAAACCCGACAGGACTATAAA
GATACCAGGCGTTTCCCCCTGGAAGCTCCCTCGTGCGCTCTCCTGTTCCGACCCTGCCGCTTACCGGATA
CCTGTCCGCCTTTCTCCCTTCGGGAAGCGTGGCGCTTTCTCATAGCTCACGCTGTAGGTATCTCAGTTCG
GTGTAGGTCGTTCGCTCCAAGCTGGGCTGTGTGCACGAACCCCCCGTTCAGCCCGACCGCTGCGCCTTAT
CCGGTAACTATCGTCTTGAGTCCAACCCGGTAAGACACGACTTATCGCCACTGGCAGCAGCCACTGGTAA
CAGGATTAGCAGAGCGAGGTATGTAGGCGGTGCTACAGAGTTCTTGAAGTGGTGGCCTAACTACGGCTAC
ACTAGAAGGACAGTATTTGGTATCTGCGCTCTGCTGAAGCCAGTTACCTTCGGAAAAAGAGTTGGTAGCT
CTTGATCCGGCAAACAAACCACCGCTGGTAGCGGTGGTTTTTTTGTTTGCAAGCAGCAGATTACGCGCAG
AAAAAAAGGATCTCAAGAAGATCCTTTGATCTTTTCTACGGGGTCTGACGCTCAGTGGAACGAAAACTCA
CGTTAAGGGATTTTGGTCATGAGATTATCAAAAAGGATCTTCACCTAGATCCTTTTAAATTAAAAATGAA
GTTTTAAATCAATCTAAAGTATATATGAGTAAACTTGGTCTGACAGTTACCAATGCTTAATCAGTGAGGC
ACCTATCTCAGCGATCTGTCTATTTCGTTCATCCATAGTTGCCTGACTCCCCGTCGTGTAGATAACTACG
ATACGGGAGGGCTTACCATCTGGCCCCAGTGCTGCAATGATACCGCGAGACCCACGCTCACCGGCTCCAG
ATTTATCAGCAATAAACCAGCCAGCCGGAAGGGCCGAGCGCAGAAGTGGTCCTGCAACTTTATCCGCCTC
CATCCAGTCTATTAATTGTTGCCGGGAAGCTAGAGTAAGTAGTTCGCCAGTTAATAGTTTGCGCAACGTT
GTTGCCATTGCTACAGGCATCGTGGTGTCACGCTCGTCGTTTGGTATGGCTTCATTCAGCTCCGGTTCCC
AACGATCAAGGCGAGTTACATGATCCCCCATGTTGTGCAAAAAAGCGGTTAGCTCCTTCGGTCCTCCGAT
CGTTGTCAGAAGTAAGTTGGCCGCAGTGTTATCACTCATGGTTATGGCAGCACTGCATAATTCTCTTACT
GTCATGCCATCCGTAAGATGCTTTTCTGTGACTGGTGAGTACTCAACCAAGTCATTCTGAGAATAGTGTA
TGCGGCGACCGAGTTGCTCTTGCCCGGCGTCAATACGGGATAATACCGCGCCACATAGCAGAACTTTAAA
AGTGCTCATCATTGGAAAACGTTCTTCGGGGCGAAAACTCTCAAGGATCTTACCGCTGTTGAGATCCAGT
TCGATGTAACCCACTCGTGCACCCAACTGATCTTCAGCATCTTTTACTTTCACCAGCGTTTCTGGGTGAG
CAAAAACAGGAAGGCAAAATGCCGCAAAAAAGGGAATAAGGGCGACACGGAAATGTTGAATACTCATACT
CTTCCTTTTTCAATATTATTGAAGCATTTATCAGGGTTATTGTCTCATGAGCGGATACATATTTGAATGT
ATTTAGAAAAATAAACAAATAGGGGTTCCGCGCACATTTCCCCGAAAAGTGCCAC
Features (pLannotate 1.2.2; 15 found; start..end, strand, type, name):
     30..458     -  rep_origin     f1 ori (sequence partly withheld): f1 bacteriophage origin of replication; arrow indicates direction of (+) strand synthesis
    463..618     -  CDS            lacZα (fragment): LacZα fragment of β-galactosidase; lacZ fragment
    626..644     +  promoter       T7 promoter: promoter for bacteriophage T7 RNA polymerase
    653..682     +  misc_feature   MCS (fragment): pBluescript multiple cloning site
   1266..1469    +  CDS            bsd (fragment): BSD_ASPTE - Experimental evidence at protein level: Swiss-Prot protein existence level 1. Catalyzes the deamination of the cytosine moiety of the antibiotics blasticidin S, cytomycin and acetylblasticidin S. From Aspergillus terreus.
   1510..1698    +  CDS            bsd (fragment): BSD_ASPTE - Experimental evidence at protein level: Swiss-Prot protein existence level 1. Catalyzes the deamination of the cytosine moiety of the antibiotics blasticidin S, cytomycin and acetylblasticidin S. From Aspergillus terreus.
   2275..2302    +  misc_feature   MCS (fragment): pBluescript multiple cloning site
   2315..2333    -  promoter       T3 promoter: promoter for bacteriophage T3 RNA polymerase
   2378..2394    -  protein_bind   lac operator: The lac repressor binds to the lac operator to inhibit transcription in E. coli. This inhibition can be relieved by adding lactose or isopropyl-β-D-thiogalactopyranoside (IPTG). lac repressor encoded by lacI
   2402..2432    -  promoter       lac promoter: promoter for the E. coli lac operon
   2447..2468    -  protein_bind   CAP binding site: CAP binding activates transcription in the presence of cAMP. E. coli catabolite activator protein
   2481..2573    -  CDS            lacI (fragment): lac repressor; lacI; The lac repressor binds to the lac operator to inhibit transcription in E. coli. This inhibition can be relieved by adding lactose or isopropyl-β-D-thiogalactopyranoside (IPTG).
   2756..3344    -  rep_origin     ori: high-copy-number ColE1/pMB1/pBR322/pUC origin of replication
   3515..4375    -  CDS            AmpR: β-lactamase; bla; confers resistance to ampicillin, carbenicillin, and related antibiotics
   4376..4480    -  promoter       AmpR promoter: bla
