[The description below was written by a language model from this plasmid's Addgene catalogue record and pLannotate feature annotations shown in this document.]
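Description:
B1979 is a 4,503 bp worm expression plasmid built on pBluescript KS(+) that carries a blasticidin S resistance gene (BSD) optimized for Caenorhabditis elegans. It is propagated in E. coli as a high-copy plasmid through its ColE1/pUC-type origin and selected with ampicillin via the β-lactamase gene and its native promoter. The backbone also retains the f1 phage origin, which permits single-stranded DNA production, along with the usual pBluescript remnants: a lacZα fragment, the lac promoter/operator and CAP site, and T7 and T3 promoters flanking the split multiple cloning site.

The roughly 1.6 kb insert was cloned between XbaI and SalI sites, both preserved, and sits between the two MCS fragments. According to the catalogue entry, expression is driven by the promoter of rpl-28, a ribosomal protein gene; neither this promoter nor any 3′ UTR is annotated in the feature table, although unannotated sequence lies both upstream and downstream of the coding region. The BSD coding sequence is detected as two fragments matching the Aspergillus terreus blasticidin S deaminase, separated by a short gap. This pattern would be consistent with an intron inserted as part of the worm optimization, but the record does not state this explicitly. The enzyme deaminates the cytosine moiety of blasticidin S, inactivating the drug.

In worms the plasmid provides a dominant drug-selection marker, allowing transgenic animals to be identified by survival on blasticidin. It was deposited in connection with work on a co-CRISPR strategy for genome editing in C. elegans.
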