Addgene plasmid #59181: B1979
Purpose: Expresses optimized blasticidin S resistance gene (BSD) for C. elegans
Depositing lab: Craig Mello. Depositing organization: University of Massachusetts, Worcester. Publication: A Co-CRISPR Strategy for Efficient Genome Editing in Caenorhabditis elegans. Kim H, Ishidate T, Ghanta KS, Seth M, Conte D Jr, Shirayama M, Mello CC. Genetics. 2014 May 30. pii: genetics.114.166389. 10.1534/genetics.114.166389 PubMed 24879462.
Backbone
  Vector backbone: pBluescript KS(+)
  Backbone manufacturer: Addgene
  Backbone size w/o insert (bp): 1961
  Total vector size (bp): 4503
  Vector type: Worm Expression
  Selectable markers: Blasticidin
Growth in bacteria
  Bacterial resistance: Ampicillin, 100 μg/mL
  Growth temperature: 37°C
  Growth strain: Top10
  Copy number: High Copy
Gene/Insert
  Gene/Insert name: Blasticidin S resistance (alt name: BSD)
  Species: C. elegans (nematode)
  Insert size (bp): 1593
  Promoter: rpl-28
  Cloning method: Restriction Enzyme; 5′ cloning site XbaI (not destroyed); 3′ cloning site SalI (not destroyed)
  Sequencing primers: 5′ M13F; 3′ M13R
Terms and licenses: Academic/Nonprofit Terms; Industry Terms: Not Available to Industry
How to cite: B1979 was a gift from Craig Mello (Addgene plasmid # 59181 ; http://n2t.net/addgene:59181 ; RRID:Addgene_59181)
