>Addgene plasmid #59181 | B1979 | addgene partial sequence | sequence record 95134 | M13pUC-Fwd 5'-CCCAGTCACGACGTTGTAAAACG-3'
CGACTCACTATAGGGCGAATTGGAGCTCCACCGCGGTGGCGGCCGCTCTAGAGGAAACTGCTCGAGGGGA
GAAAATGCGGAGAGAAGAACCCAGCATCTTAATAAAATTATATAATTTTGAATAAAATCAAATTAAAAAT
AAGATTAATTGAAACACAACAATAGAATGCAGAAAATTACTCATAAGAAATAATTTATTTTGAAAGAAGT
TGTGTCGATTTACGATAAAAACTACACGCAAACGAGGCTCCGCGTTTACACCGTTTGGCAATGGAGCGCG
CTTGCTATTAGATTTTAGGCCAGCTCAACGAAAGTTTAATTTATTTTTCTTCTTTTTTTCCATTTTTTTG
AGTAAAATATCGAATTTTTTGTATTAATTCTGTAAATTTTATAATTTGCAACTATTTTGGCGTATTCTGC
TTGTTTTTATCAGCGAATTTTTATGCATTTCAGTCAAAAGTTTGAGCAGGAAAAATGACATTTAGGACTT
TGTAAAATTGTATTCTTAAATTTGCTTGAAAACCTACGTGTACAATTGATTTTATTGAATTTTTCTTACG
TTTCCCGTTGTATCTTATTGTATTTAACTTTCATCATAAAATAATTTATTTCCAGGTAAAATGGGATCCG
CTAAACCACTTTCACAAGAGGAGTCAACACTCATCGAGCGTGCTACCGCAACTATCAACAGTATCCCAAT
TTCGGAAGATTATTCGGTTGCTAGTGCTGCACTCTCATCTGATGGACGTATTTTCACAGGAGTCAACGTT
TACCATTTTACTGGAGGACCATGTGCCGAACTCGTTGTGCTGGGAACCGCCGCTGCAGCCGCTGCAGGTA
AGAGATTTTTTAAAAATTTATTTTTTACACTGTTTTTTCTCAGGAAACTTGACTTGCATTGTGGCAATCG
GAAATGAGAACAGAGGAATCCTTTCCCCATGTGGAAGATGCCGACAAGTGCTTTTGGATTTGCACCCAGG
AATTAAAGCAATCGTCAAGGATTCTGATGGACAACCAACTGCTGTGGGAATCAGAGAACTGCTGCCATCG
G
