>Addgene plasmid #59181 | B1979 | addgene partial sequence | sequence record 95143 | M13pUC-Rev 5'-AGCGGATAACAATTTCACACAGG-3'
TGACCATGATTACGCCAAGCGCGCAATTAACCCTCACTAAAGGGAACAAAAGCTGGGTACCGGGCCCCCC
CTCGAGGTCGACGCCCTATAACCGGTTTCAACTGAACCTAAAATGTCGTGATCGACCTTTCGTCGAATGC
ATGCCCATTCAACGTTGAGCCGATTTGAGTGCTATTTCAACATGAAATTTTTGATTCTGTCCTTTCTTCT
CGTATCAATTTGCTCTGGAGGTGGTGGATTCCCGATTCAAATGTTGACAAAATGTGGAATTTCAAAAGAA
ACCATTGATGGCGTTCAAAGTGTAATCGACGAACATTCGGTATTTTTAAAACGACTTCTTAGATATTGAA
AAATTTTTCAGGCAATGATTAAAATTGCTAACTCGAACAAGCGTGCCAAAAAAACCGAAATCGATTCTTT
GAAGGCAGATATTGATTTATATTTAGATGAACATGCATCTGACGACGACAAGGTAGGATTTCTAATCTAA
ATTTTACATATTTATTTTTTCCAGAAAAGATGGATTGAGTGCTTCACAAAGAACAACTCCTAATTGTCTT
GATTTTTCACTTTTTTTTTGAATAAAAAATTTTAACGTGTTGATAAGCTGTAACACTTTATATTCATAAC
AACAACGTAACAAACGTCATTTAGGATCCTCCCTCCCACACGTATCCCGATGGCAGCAGTTCTCTGATTC
CCACAGCAGTTGGTTGTCCATCAGAATCCTTGACGATTGCTTTAATTCCTGGGTGCAAATCCAAAAGCAC
TTGTCGGCATCTTCCACATGGGGAAAGGATTCCTCTGTTCTCATTTCCGATTGCCACAATGCAAGTCAAG
TTTCCTGAGAAAAAA
